LOCUS       Exported 5708 bp ds-DNA circular SYN 12-MAY-2021
DEFINITION  Expresses truncated (AA 1-690) murine Thrombospondin-1 (THBS1)
            protein with HA-tag at C-terminus.
ACCESSION   .
VERSION     .
KEYWORDS    pAAV.CMV.SV40.THBS1-deltaTSR3-CTD-HA.SV40(polyA)
SOURCE      synthetic DNA construct
  ORGANISM  synthetic DNA construct
REFERENCE   1 (bases 1 to 5708)
  AUTHORS   Bray ER, Yungher BJ, Levay K, Ribeiro M, Dvoryanchikov G, Ayupe AC,
            Thakor K, Marks V, Randolph M, Danzi MC, Schmidt TM, Chaudhari N,
            Lemmon VP, Hattar S, Park KK
  TITLE     Thrombospondin-1 Mediates Axon Regeneration in Retinal Ganglion
            Cells.
  JOURNAL   Neuron. 2019 Aug 21;103(4):642-657.e7. doi:
            10.1016/j.neuron.2019.05.044. Epub 2019 Jun 26.
  PUBMED    31255486
REFERENCE   2 (bases 1 to 5708)
  AUTHORS   .
  TITLE     Direct Submission
  JOURNAL   Exported May 12, 2021 from SnapGene Server 1.1.58
            http://www.snapgene.com
FEATURES             Location/Qualifiers
     source          1..5708
                     /organism="synthetic DNA construct"
                     /mol_type="other DNA"
     repeat_region   18..147
                     /label=AAV2 ITR (alternate)
                     /note="Functional equivalent of wild-type AAV2 ITR"
     promoter        300..503
                     /label=CMV promoter
                     /note="human cytomegalovirus (CMV) immediate early
                     promoter"
     primer_bind     454..474
                     /label=CMV-F
                     /note="Human CMV immediate early promoter, forward primer"
     primer_bind     500..524
                     /label=LNCX
                     /note="Human CMV promoter, forward primer"
     CDS             2774..2800
                     /codon_start=1
                     /product="HA (human influenza hemagglutinin) epitope tag"
                     /label=HA
                     /translation="YPYDVPDYA"
     primer_bind     2857..2876
                     /label=SV40pA-R
                     /note="SV40 polyA, reverse primer"
     repeat_region   2988..3128
                     /label=AAV2 ITR
                     /note="inverted terminal repeat of adeno-associated virus
                     serotype 2"
     repeat_region   2988..3117
                     /label=AAV2 ITR
     rep_origin      3203..3658
                     /direction=RIGHT
                     /label=f1 ori
                     /note="f1 bacteriophage origin of replication; arrow
                     indicates direction of (+) strand synthesis"
     primer_bind     complement(3290..3309)
                     /label=F1ori-R
                     /note="F1 origin, reverse primer"
     primer_bind     3500..3521
                     /label=F1ori-F
                     /note="F1 origin, forward primer"
     primer_bind     complement(3675..3694)
                     /label=pRS-marker
                     /note="pRS vectors, use to sequence yeast selectable
                     marker"
     primer_bind     3794..3816
                     /label=pGEX 3'
                     /note="pGEX vectors, reverse primer"
     primer_bind     complement(3854..3872)
                     /label=pBRforEco
                     /note="pBR322 vectors, upsteam of EcoRI site, forward
                     primer"
     promoter        3940..4044
                     /gene="bla"
                     /label=AmpR promoter
     CDS             4045..4905
                     /codon_start=1
                     /gene="bla"
                     /product="beta-lactamase"
                     /label=AmpR
                     /note="confers resistance to ampicillin, carbenicillin, and
                     related antibiotics"
                     /translation="MSIQHFRVALIPFFAAFCLPVFAHPETLVKVKDAEDQLGARVGYI
                     ELDLNSGKILESFRPEERFPMMSTFKVLLCGAVLSRIDAGQEQLGRRIHYSQNDLVEYS
                     PVTEKHLTDGMTVRELCSAAITMSDNTAANLLLTTIGGPKELTAFLHNMGDHVTRLDRW
                     EPELNEAIPNDERDTTMPVAMATTLRKLLTGELLTLASRQQLIDWMEADKVAGPLLRSA
                     LPAGWFIADKSGAGERGSRGIIAALGPDGKPSRIVVIYTTGSQATMDERNRQIAEIGAS
                     LIKHW"
     primer_bind     complement(4263..4282)
                     /label=Amp-R
                     /note="Ampicillin resistance gene, reverse primer"
     rep_origin      5076..5664
                     /direction=RIGHT
                     /label=ori
                     /note="high-copy-number ColE1/pMB1/pBR322/pUC origin of
                     replication"
     primer_bind     5565..5584
                     /label=pBR322ori-F
                     /note="pBR322 origin, forward primer"
ORIGIN
        1 gccttttgct cacatgtcct gcaggcagct gcgcgctcgc tcgctcactg aggccgcccg
       61 ggcgtcgggc gacctttggt cgcccggcct cagtgagcga gcgagcgcgc agagagggag
      121 tggccaactc catcactagg ggttcctgcg gccgctcgtg acctaggcat atgccaagta
      181 cgccccctat tgacgtcaat gacggtaaat ggcccgcctg gcattatgcc cagtacatga
      241 ccttatggga ctttcctact tggcagtaca tctacgtatt agtcatcgct attaccatgg
      301 tgatgcggtt ttggcagtac atcaatgggc gtggatagcg gtttgactca cggggatttc
      361 caagtctcca ccccattgac gtcaatggga gtttgttttg gcaccaaaat caacgggact
      421 ttccaaaatg tcgtaacaac tccgccccat tgacgcaaat gggcggtagg cgtgtacggt
      481 gggaggtcta tataagcaga gctcgtttag tgaaccgtca gatcgcctgg agacgccatc
      541 cggactctaa ggtaaatata aaatttttaa gtgtataatg tgttaaacta ctgattctaa
      601 ttgtttctct cttttagatt ccaacctttg gaactgaatt ccgcgggccc gggatcctct
      661 agagtcgacc tgcagaagct tcgataagct tatgaccatg gagctcctgc ggggactagg
      721 tgtcctgttc ctgttgcata tgtgtggaag caaccgcatt ccagagtctg ggggagataa
      781 cggtgtgttt gacatctttg aactcattgg aggtgcacga aggggccccg gtcgccgact
      841 ggtgaagggc caagatctat ccagccccgc cttccgcatt gagaatgcca acctgatccc
      901 cgctgtgccg gatgacaagt tccaagacct actggacgct gtgtgggccg acaaaggctt
      961 catcttcctg gcttccttga ggcagatgaa gaagacccgg ggcacactcc tggctgtgga
     1021 acggaaagac aacactggcc agatcttcag tgtggtctcc aacggcaaag ctggcaccct
     1081 ggacctgagc ctgagcctgc cagggaagca acaagtggtg tcagtggagg aagctctcct
     1141 ggccactggc cagtggaaga gcatcacgct gtttgttcaa gaggaccggg ctcaactcta
     1201 catagactgt gataagatgg agagcgcgga gctggatgta cccatccaga gcatcttcac
     1261 cagggatctg gccagcgttg ccaggctccg agttgcaaag ggagatgtca atgacaattt
     1321 tcagggggtg ctgcagaatg tgaggtttgt ctttggaacc accccagaag acattctcag
     1381 gaacaaaggc tgctccagct cagctaccaa cgtccttctt acccttgaca acaacgtggt
     1441 gaacggttcc agccctgcta tccgcaccaa ctacatcggc cacaaaacaa aggacctcca
     1501 agctatctgt ggcctctcct gtgatgaact atccagcatg gtcctggaac tgaagggcct
     1561 gcgcaccatc gtgaccactc tgcaggacag catccgaaaa gtgacggaag agaacagaga
     1621 gctggtcagt gagctgaagc ggcctcccct ctgctttcac aatggagtcc agtacaagaa
     1681 caacgaggag tggactgtag acagttgcac agagtgtcac tgccagaact cggttaccat
     1741 ctgcaaaaag gtgtcctgtc ccatcatgcc ctgctccaac gccacagttc ctgatggtga
     1801 atgctgccca cggtgctggc ccagcgactc tgctgacgat ggctggtctc cctggtctga
     1861 gtggacctcc tgctctgcca catgtggcaa tggaattcag caacgtggtc gttcctgtga
     1921 cagcctcaac aacagatgcg agggctcttc ggtacagaca aggacctgcc acattcagga
     1981 gtgtgacaaa agatttaaac aggatggtgg ctggagtcac tggtctccat ggtcgtcctg
     2041 ttctgtgacc tgtggtgacg gtgtgatcac aaggatccgg ctctgcaact cccccagccc
     2101 ccagatgaac gggaagccct gtgaaggtga agcccgggag accaaagcct gcaagaaaga
     2161 cgcctgccca attaatggag gctggggtcc ctggtcacca tgggacatct gctctgtcac
     2221 ctgtggagga ggagtgcaga gacgcagccg actctgtaac aaccccacac cccagtttgg
     2281 aggcaaagac tgtgttggcg atgtgacaga aaatcaagtt tgcaacaagc aggactgccc
     2341 aattgatgga tgcctgtcca atccctgctt tgctggtgcc aagtgtacta gctaccctga
     2401 tggtagctgg aaatgtggtg cgtgtcctcc tggctacagt ggaaatggca tccagtgcaa
     2461 agacgtcgat gagtgcaaag aagtgcctga tgcttgcttc aatcacaacg gagaacatcg
     2521 gtgcaagaac acagatcctg gctacaactg cctgccctgc ccaccacgat tcactggctc
     2581 acagcccttc ggccgaggtg tcgaacatgc catggccaac aaacaggtgt acaaaccgcg
     2641 aaacccctgc acggacggga cgcatgactg caacaagaac gctaagtgca actacctggg
     2701 tcactacagt gaccccatgt accgctgtga gtgcaagccc ggctatgcag gcaatggcat
     2761 catctgcgca gcttacccat acgatgttcc agattacgct tagctcgaga gatctaggcc
     2821 gctaggcctc acctgcgatc tcgatgcttt atttgtgaaa tttgtgatgc tattgcttta
     2881 tttgtaacca ttataagctg caataaacaa gttaacaaca acaattgcat tcattttatg
     2941 tttcaggttc agggggaggt gtgggaggtt ttttaaactg cggccgcagg aacccctagt
     3001 gatggagttg gccactccct ctctgcgcgc tcgctcgctc actgaggccg ggcgaccaaa
     3061 ggtcgcccga cgcccgggct ttgcccgggc ggcctcagtg agcgagcgag cgcgcagctg
     3121 cctgcagggg cgcctgatgc ggtattttct ccttacgcat ctgtgcggta tttcacaccg
     3181 catannnnnn nnnnnnnnnn nnnnnnnnnn nnnnnnnnnn nnnnnnnnnn nnnnnnnnnn
     3241 nnnnnnnnnn nnnnnnnnnn nnnnnnnnnn nnnnnnnnnt nnnnnnnnnn nnnnnnnnnn
     3301 nnnnnnnnnn nnnnnnnnnn nnnnnncnnn nnnnnnnnnn nnnnnnnnnn nnnnnnnnnn
     3361 nnnnnnnnnn nnnnnnnnnn nnnnnnnnnn nnnnnnnnnn nnnnnnnnnn nnnnnnnnnn
     3421 nnnnnnnnnn nnnnnnnnnn nnnnnnnnnn nnnnnnnnnn nnnnnnnncc tttgacgttg
     3481 gagtccacgt tctttaatag tggactcttg ttccaaactg gaacaacact caactctatc
     3541 tcgggctatt cttttgattt ataagggatt ttgccgattt cggtctattg gttaaaaaat
     3601 gagctgattt aacaaaaatt taacgcgaat tttaacaaaa tattaacgtt tacaatttta
     3661 tggtgcactc tcagtacaat ctgctctgat gccgcatagt taagccagcc ccgacacccg
     3721 ccaacacccg ctgacgcgcc ctgacgggct tgtctgctcc cggcatccgc ttacagacaa
     3781 gctgtgaccg tctccgggag ctgcatgtgt cagaggtttt caccgtcatc accgaaacgc
     3841 gcgagacgaa agggcctcgt gatacgccta tttttatagg ttaatgtcat gataataatg
     3901 gtttcttaga cgtcaggtgg cacttttcgg ggaaatgtgc gcggaacccc tatttgttta
     3961 tttttctaaa tacattcaaa tatgtatccg ctcatgagac aataaccctg ataaatgctt
     4021 caataatatt gaaaaaggaa gagtatgagt attcaacatt tccgtgtcgc ccttattccc
     4081 ttttttgcgg cattttgcct tcctgttttt gctcacccag aaacgctggt gaaagtaaaa
     4141 gatgctgaag atcagttggg tgcacgagtg ggttacatcg aactggatct caacagcggt
     4201 aagatccttg agagttttcg ccccgaagaa cgttttccaa tgatgagcac ttttaaagtt
     4261 ctgctatgtg gcgcggtatt atcccgtatt gacgccgggc aagagcaact cggtcgccgc
     4321 atacactatt ctcagaatga cttggttgag tactcaccag tcacagaaaa gcatcttacg
     4381 gatggcatga cagtaagaga attatgcagt gctgccataa ccatgagtga taacactgcg
     4441 gccaacttac ttctgacaac gatcggagga ccgaaggagc taaccgcttt tttgcacaac
     4501 atgggggatc atgtaactcg ccttgatcgt tgggaaccgg agctgaatga agccatacca
     4561 aacgacgagc gtgacaccac gatgcctgta gcaatggcaa caacgttgcg caaactatta
     4621 actggcgaac tacttactct agcttcccgg caacaattaa tagactggat ggaggcggat
     4681 aaagttgcag gaccacttct gcgctcggcc cttccggctg gctggtttat tgctgataaa
     4741 tctggagccg gtgagcgtgg gtctcgcggt atcattgcag cactggggcc agatggtaag
     4801 ccctcccgta tcgtagttat ctacacgacg gggagtcagg caactatgga tgaacgaaat
     4861 agacagatcg ctgagatagg tgcctcactg attaagcatt ggtaactgtc agaccaagtt
     4921 tactcatata tactttagat tgatttaaaa cttcattttt aatttaaaag gatctaggtg
     4981 aagatccttt ttgataatct catgaccaaa atcccttaac gtgagttttc gttccactga
     5041 gcgtcagacc ccgtagaaaa gatcaaagga tcttcttgag atcctttttt tctgcgcgta
     5101 atctgctgct tgcaaacaaa aaaaccaccg ctaccagcgg tggtttgttt gccggatcaa
     5161 gagctaccaa ctctttttcc gaaggtaact ggcttcagca gagcgcagat accaaatact
     5221 gttcttctag tgtagccgta gttaggccac cacttcaaga actctgtagc accgcctaca
     5281 tacctcgctc tgctaatcct gttaccagtg gctgctgcca gtggcgataa gtcgtgtctt
     5341 accgggttgg actcaagacg atagttaccg gataaggcgc agcggtcggg ctgaacgggg
     5401 ggttcgtgca cacagcccag cttggagcga acgacctaca ccgaactgag atacctacag
     5461 cgtgagctat gagaaagcgc cacgcttccc gaagggagaa aggcggacag gtatccggta
     5521 agcggcaggg tcggaacagg agagcgcacg agggagcttc cagggggaaa cgcctggtat
     5581 ctttatagtc ctgtcgggtt tcgccacctc tgacttgagc gtcgattttt gtgatgctcg
     5641 tcaggggggc ggagcctatg gaaaaacgcc agcaacgcgg cctttttacg gttcctggcc
     5701 ttttgctg
//
