[The description below was written by a language model from this plasmid's Addgene catalogue record and the feature table of its GenBank file.]
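Description:
pAAV.CMV.SV40.THBS1-deltaTSR3-CTD-HA.SV40(polyA) is an AAV transfer plasmid for mammalian expression, built on a modified pAAV-MCS backbone. It is maintained in E. coli through a high-copy ColE1/pUC-type origin and selected with ampicillin via the bla (AmpR) gene. An f1 phage origin is also present in the backbone. The catalogue lists a recombination-deficient growth strain, which is common practice for plasmids carrying repeat-prone AAV inverted terminal repeats. According to the record, the backbone was altered in three ways: the CMV enhancer was truncated, the beta-globin intron was replaced with an SV40 intron, and the hGH polyadenylation signal was replaced with an SV40 polyA signal. These changes would be expected to shrink the regulatory elements and leave more room within the AAV packaging limit, although the record does not state the reason.

The expression cassette sits between two AAV2 ITRs, which are the cis elements required for replication and packaging of the intervening DNA into recombinant AAV particles when rep, cap and helper functions are supplied in trans. Within the ITRs, the human CMV immediate-early promoter drives a truncated mouse thrombospondin-1 (Thbs1) coding sequence encoding amino acids 1–690, cloned between SalI and XhoI sites and fused at its C-terminus to an HA epitope tag for detection. The construct name indicates that the truncation removes the third thrombospondin type 1 repeat and the C-terminal domain. The feature table annotates the promoter, HA tag and ITRs but not the Thbs1 coding region, SV40 intron or polyA signal themselves. The associated study concerns thrombospondin-1 in retinal ganglion cell axon regeneration, so this deletion variant is presumably meant for domain-mapping experiments by AAV delivery or transfection.
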