Addgene plasmid #155194: pAAV.CMV.SV40.THBS1-deltaTSR3-CTD-HA.SV40(polyA)
Purpose: Expresses truncated (AA 1-690) murine Thrombospondin-1 (THBS1) protein with HA-tag at C-terminus
Depositing lab: Kevin Park. Depositing organization: University of Miami. Publication: Thrombospondin-1 Mediates Axon Regeneration in Retinal Ganglion Cells. Bray ER, Yungher BJ, Levay K, Ribeiro M, Dvoryanchikov G, Ayupe AC, Thakor K, Marks V, Randolph M, Danzi MC, Schmidt TM, Chaudhari N, Lemmon VP, Hattar S, Park KK. Neuron. 2019 Aug 21;103(4):642-657.e7. doi: 10.1016/j.neuron.2019.05.044. Epub 2019 Jun 26. PubMed 31255486.
Backbone
  Vector backbone: Modified pAAV-MCS
  Backbone size w/o insert (bp): 3589
  Total vector size (bp): 5706
  Modifications to backbone: Truncated CMV enhancer sequence; beta-Globine intron replaced with SV40 intron; hGH polyA signal replaced with SV40 polyA signal
  Vector type: Mammalian Expression, AAV
Growth in bacteria
  Bacterial resistance: Ampicillin, 100 μg/mL
  Growth temperature: 37°C
  Growth strain: NEB Stable
  Copy number: High Copy
Gene/Insert
  Gene/Insert name: Thrombospondin-1 (alt name: THBS1)
  Species: M. musculus (mouse)
  Insert size (bp): 2117
  Mutation: Truncated sequence of THBS1 (expresses Amino Acid residues 1-690)
  Entrez Gene: Thbs1 (a.k.a. TSP-1, TSP1, Thbs-1, tbsp1)
  Promoter: CMV
  Tag / fusion protein: HA-tag (C terminal on insert)
  Cloning method: Restriction Enzyme; 5′ cloning site SalI (not destroyed); 3′ cloning site XhoI (not destroyed)
  Sequencing primers: 5′ CGCAAATGGGCGGTAGGCGTG; 3′ CCTCCCCCTGAACCTGAAAC
Terms and licenses: Academic/Nonprofit Terms; Industry Terms: Not Available to Industry
How to cite: pAAV.CMV.SV40.THBS1-deltaTSR3-CTD-HA.SV40(polyA) was a gift from Kevin Park (Addgene plasmid # 155194 ; http://n2t.net/addgene:155194 ; RRID:Addgene_155194)
