LOCUS       Exported 5706 bp ds-DNA circular SYN 22-JUN-2020
DEFINITION  .
ACCESSION   .
VERSION     .
KEYWORDS    pAAV.CMV.CV40.THBS1-Delta-TSR3-CTD-HA.SV40(polyA)
SOURCE      synthetic DNA construct
  ORGANISM  synthetic DNA construct
REFERENCE   1 (bases 1 to 5706)
  AUTHORS   UNKNOWN
  TITLE     Direct Submission
  JOURNAL   Exported Monday, Jun 22, 2020 from SnapGene Viewer 5.1.3.1
            https://www.snapgene.com
COMMENT     ORIGDB|GenBank
FEATURES             Location/Qualifiers
     source          1..5706
                     /organism="synthetic DNA construct"
                     /mol_type="other DNA"
     repeat_region   1..141
                     /label=AAV2 ITR
                     /label=AAV2\ITR
                     /note="inverted terminal repeat of adeno-associated virus
                     serotype 2 vntifkey=34"
                     /note="color: #ffff99"
     enhancer        168..296
                     /label=partial CMV enhancer
                     /label=partial\CMV\enhancer
                     /note="vntifkey=9"
                     /note="color: #c0c0c0; direction: RIGHT"
     promoter        297..500
                     /label=CMV promoter
                     /label=CMV\promoter
                     /note="human cytomegalovirus (CMV) immediate early promoter
                     vntifkey=30"
                     /note="color: #c0c0c0; direction: RIGHT"
     intron          542..634
                     /label=SV40 intron
                     /label=SV40\intron
                     /note="vntifkey=15"
                     /note="color: #------"
     CDS             678..2747
                     /codon_start=1
                     /label=THBS1-Delta-TSR3-CTD
                     /label=Thbs1-C-HA-EGF_L1-3
                     /note="vntifkey=4"
                     /note="color: #ff9900"
                     /translation="MELLRGLGVLFLLHMCGSNRIPESGGDNGVFDIFELIGGARRGPG
                     RRLVKGQDLSSPAFRIENANLIPAVPDDKFQDLLDAVWADKGFIFLASLRQMKKTRGTL
                     LAVERKDNTGQIFSVVSNGKAGTLDLSLSLPGKQQVVSVEEALLATGQWKSITLFVQED
                     RAQLYIDCDKMESAELDVPIQSIFTRDLASVARLRVAKGDVNDNFQGVLQNVRFVFGTT
                     PEDILRNKGCSSSATNVLLTLDNNVVNGSSPAIRTNYIGHKTKDLQAICGLSCDELSSM
                     VLELKGLRTIVTTLQDSIRKVTEENRELVSELKRPPLCFHNGVQYKNNEEWTVDSCTEC
                     HCQNSVTICKKVSCPIMPCSNATVPDGECCPRCWPSDSADDGWSPWSEWTSCSATCGNG
                     IQQRGRSCDSLNNRCEGSSVQTRTCHIQECDKRFKQDGGWSHWSPWSSCSVTCGDGVIT
                     RIRLCNSPSPQMNGKPCEGEARETKACKKDACPINGGWGPWSPWDICSVTCGGGVQRRS
                     RLCNNPTPQFGGKDCVGDVTENQVCNKQDCPIDGCLSNPCFAGAKCTSYPDGSWKCGAC
                     PPGYSGNGIQCKDVDECKEVPDACFNHNGEHRCKNTDPGYNCLPCPPRFTGSQPFGRGV
                     EHAMANKQVCKPRNPCTDGTHDCNKNAKCNYLGHYSDPMYRCECKPGYAGNGIIC"
     CDS             2754..2780
                     /codon_start=1
                     /label=HA-tag
                     /label=C-HA-Tag
                     /label=insertion_seq
                     /note="vntifkey=14"
                     /note="color: #ff0000"
                     /translation="YPYDVPDYA"
     intron          2824..2957
                     /label=SV40 polyA
                     /label=SV40\polyA
                     /note="vntifkey=15"
                     /note="color: #------"
     repeat_region   2969..3109
                     /label=AAV2 ITR
                     /label=AAV2\ITR
                     /note="inverted terminal repeat of adeno-associated virus
                     serotype 2 vntifkey=34"
                     /note="color: #ffff99"
     rep_origin      3184..3639
                     /direction=RIGHT
                     /label=f1 ori
                     /label=f1\ori
                     /note="f1 bacteriophage origin of replication; arrow
                     indicates direction of (+) strand synthesis vntifkey=33"
                     /note="color: #------"
     promoter        3921..4025
                     /gene="bla"
                     /label=AmpR promoter
                     /label=AmpR\promoter
                     /note="vntifkey=30"
                     /note="color: #800000; direction: RIGHT"
     CDS             4026..4886
                     /codon_start=1
                     /gene="bla"
                     /product="beta-lactamase"
                     /label=AmpR
                     /note="confers resistance to ampicillin, carbenicillin, and
                     related antibiotics vntifkey=4"
                     /note="color: #ff9966"
                     /translation="MSIQHFRVALIPFFAAFCLPVFAHPETLVKVKDAEDQLGARVGYI
                     ELDLNSGKILESFRPEERFPMMSTFKVLLCGAVLSRIDAGQEQLGRRIHYSQNDLVEYS
                     PVTEKHLTDGMTVRELCSAAITMSDNTAANLLLTTIGGPKELTAFLHNMGDHVTRLDRW
                     EPELNEAIPNDERDTTMPVAMATTLRKLLTGELLTLASRQQLIDWMEADKVAGPLLRSA
                     LPAGWFIADKSGAGERGSRGIIAALGPDGKPSRIVVIYTTGSQATMDERNRQIAEIGAS
                     LIKHW"
     rep_origin      5057..5645
                     /direction=RIGHT
                     /label=ori
                     /note="high-copy-number ColE1/pMB1/pBR322/pUC origin of
                     replication vntifkey=33"
                     /note="color: #------"
ORIGIN
        1 cctgcaggca gctgcgcgct cgctcgctca ctgaggccgc ccgggcaaag cccgggcgtc
       61 gggcgacctt tggtcgcccg gcctcagtga gcgagcgagc gcgcagagag ggagtggcca
      121 actccatcac taggggttcc tgcggccgcc gctcgtgacc taggcatatg ccaagtacgc
      181 cccctattga cgtcaatgac ggtaaatggc ccgcctggca ttatgcccag tacatgacct
      241 tatgggactt tcctacttgg cagtacatct acgtattagt catcgctatt accatggtga
      301 tgcggttttg gcagtacatc aatgggcgtg gatagcggtt tgactcacgg ggatttccaa
      361 gtctccaccc cattgacgtc aatgggagtt tgttttggca ccaaaatcaa cgggactttc
      421 caaaatgtcg taacaactcc gccccattga cgcaaatggg cggtaggcgt gtacggtggg
      481 aggtctatat aagcagagct cgtttagtga accgtcagat cgcctggaga cgccatccgg
      541 actctaaggt aaatataaaa tttttaagtg tataatgtgt taaactactg attctaattg
      601 tttctctctt ttagattcca acctttggaa ctgaattccg cgggcccggg atcctctaga
      661 gtcgacctgc agaagctatg gagctcctgc ggggactagg tgtcctgttc ctgttgcata
      721 tgtgtggaag caaccgcatt ccagagtctg ggggagataa cggtgtgttt gacatctttg
      781 aactcattgg aggtgcacga aggggccccg gtcgccgact ggtgaagggc caagatctat
      841 ccagccccgc cttccgcatt gagaatgcca acctgatccc cgctgtgccg gatgacaagt
      901 tccaagacct actggacgct gtgtgggccg acaaaggctt catcttcctg gcttccttga
      961 ggcagatgaa gaagacccgg ggcacactcc tggctgtgga acggaaagac aacactggcc
     1021 agatcttcag tgtggtctcc aacggcaaag ctggcaccct ggacctgagc ctgagcctgc
     1081 cagggaagca acaagtggtg tcagtggagg aagctctcct ggccactggc cagtggaaga
     1141 gcatcacgct gtttgttcaa gaggaccggg ctcaactcta catagactgt gataagatgg
     1201 agagcgcgga gctggatgta cccatccaga gcatcttcac cagggatctg gccagcgttg
     1261 ccaggctccg agttgcaaag ggagatgtca atgacaattt tcagggggtg ctgcagaatg
     1321 tgaggtttgt ctttggaacc accccagaag acattctcag gaacaaaggc tgctccagct
     1381 cagctaccaa cgtccttctt acccttgaca acaacgtggt gaacggttcc agccctgcta
     1441 tccgcaccaa ctacatcggc cacaaaacaa aggacctcca agctatctgt ggcctctcct
     1501 gtgatgaact atccagcatg gtcctggaac tgaagggcct gcgcaccatc gtgaccactc
     1561 tgcaggacag catccgaaaa gtgacggaag agaacagaga gctggtcagt gagctgaagc
     1621 ggcctcccct ctgctttcac aatggagtcc agtacaagaa caacgaggag tggactgtag
     1681 acagttgcac agagtgtcac tgccagaact cggttaccat ctgcaaaaag gtgtcctgtc
     1741 ccatcatgcc ctgctccaac gccacagttc ctgatggtga atgctgccca cggtgctggc
     1801 ccagcgactc tgctgacgat ggctggtctc cctggtctga gtggacctcc tgctctgcca
     1861 catgtggcaa tggaattcag caacgtggtc gttcctgtga cagcctcaac aacagatgcg
     1921 agggctcttc ggtacagaca aggacctgcc acattcagga gtgtgacaaa agatttaaac
     1981 aggatggtgg ctggagtcac tggtctccat ggtcgtcctg ttctgtgacc tgtggtgacg
     2041 gtgtgatcac aaggatccgg ctctgcaact cccccagccc ccagatgaac gggaagccct
     2101 gtgaaggtga agcccgggag accaaagcct gcaagaaaga cgcctgccca attaatggag
     2161 gctggggtcc ctggtcacca tgggacatct gctctgtcac ctgtggagga ggagtgcaga
     2221 gacgcagccg actctgtaac aaccccacac cccagtttgg aggcaaagac tgtgttggcg
     2281 atgtgacaga aaatcaagtt tgcaacaagc aggactgccc aattgatgga tgcctgtcca
     2341 atccctgctt tgctggtgcc aagtgtacta gctaccctga tggtagctgg aaatgtggtg
     2401 cgtgtcctcc tggctacagt ggaaatggca tccagtgcaa agacgtcgat gagtgcaaag
     2461 aagtgcctga tgcttgcttc aatcacaacg gagaacatcg gtgcaagaac acagatcctg
     2521 gctacaactg cctgccctgc ccaccacgat tcactggctc acagcccttc ggccgaggtg
     2581 tcgaacatgc catggccaac aaacaggtgt gcaaaccgcg aaacccctgc acggacggga
     2641 cgcatgactg caacaagaac gctaagtgca actacctggg tcactacagt gaccccatgt
     2701 accgctgtga gtgcaagccc ggctatgcag gcaatggcat catctgcgca gcttacccat
     2761 acgatgttcc agattacgct tagctcgaga gatctaggcc gctaggcctc acctgcgatc
     2821 tcgatgcttt atttgtgaaa tttgtgatgc tattgcttta tttgtaacca ttataagctg
     2881 caataaacaa gttaacaaca acaattgcat tcattttatg tttcaggttc agggggaggt
     2941 gtgggaggtt ttttaaacta gcggccgcag gaacccctag tgatggagtt ggccactccc
     3001 tctctgcgcg ctcgctcgct cactgaggcc gggcgaccaa aggtcgcccg acgcccgggc
     3061 tttgcccggg cggcctcagt gagcgagcga gcgcgcagct gcctgcaggg gcgcctgatg
     3121 cggtattttc tccttacgca tctgtgcggt atttcacacc gcatannnnn nnnnnnnnnn
     3181 nnnnnnnnnn nnnnnnnnnn nnnnnnnnnn nnnnnnnnnn nnnnnnnnnn nnnnnnnnnn
     3241 nnnnnnnnnn nnnnnnnnnn nnnnnnnnnn nnnnnnnnnn nnnnnnnnnn nnnnnnnnnn
     3301 nnnnnnncnn nnnnnnnnnn nnnnnnnnnn nnnnnnnnnn nnnnnnnnnn nnnnnnnnnn
     3361 nnnnnnnnnn nnnnnnnnnn nnnnnnnnnn nnnnnnnnnn nnnnnnnnnn nnnnnnnnnn
     3421 nnnnnnnnnn nnnnnnnnnn nnnnnnnnnc ctttgacgtt ggagtccacg ttctttaata
     3481 gtggactctt gttccaaact ggaacaacac tcaaccctat ctcgggctat tcttttgatt
     3541 tataagggat tttgccgatt tcggcctatt ggttaaaaaa tgagctgatt taacaaaaat
     3601 ttaacgcgaa ttttaacaaa atattaacgt ttacaatttt atggtgcact ctcagtacaa
     3661 tctgctctga tgccgcatag ttaagccagc cccgacaccc gccaacaccc gctgacgcgc
     3721 cctgacgggc ttgtctgctc ccggcatccg cttacagaca agctgtgacc gtctccggga
     3781 gctgcatgtg tcagaggttt tcaccgtcat caccgaaacg cgcgagacga aagggcctcg
     3841 tgatacgcct atttttatag gttaatgtca tgataataat ggtttcttag acgtcaggtg
     3901 gcacttttcg gggaaatgtg cgcggaaccc ctatttgttt atttttctaa atacattcaa
     3961 atatgtatcc gctcatgaga caataaccct gataaatgct tcaataatat tgaaaaagga
     4021 agagtatgag tattcaacat ttccgtgtcg cccttattcc cttttttgcg gcattttgcc
     4081 ttcctgtttt tgctcaccca gaaacgctgg tgaaagtaaa agatgctgaa gatcagttgg
     4141 gtgcacgagt gggttacatc gaactggatc tcaacagcgg taagatcctt gagagttttc
     4201 gccccgaaga acgttttcca atgatgagca cttttaaagt tctgctatgt ggcgcggtat
     4261 tatcccgtat tgacgccggg caagagcaac tcggtcgccg catacactat tctcagaatg
     4321 acttggttga gtactcacca gtcacagaaa agcatcttac ggatggcatg acagtaagag
     4381 aattatgcag tgctgccata accatgagtg ataacactgc ggccaactta cttctgacaa
     4441 cgatcggagg accgaaggag ctaaccgctt ttttgcacaa catgggggat catgtaactc
     4501 gccttgatcg ttgggaaccg gagctgaatg aagccatacc aaacgacgag cgtgacacca
     4561 cgatgcctgt agcaatggca acaacgttgc gcaaactatt aactggcgaa ctacttactc
     4621 tagcttcccg gcaacaatta atagactgga tggaggcgga taaagttgca ggaccacttc
     4681 tgcgctcggc ccttccggct ggctggttta ttgctgataa atctggagcc ggtgagcgtg
     4741 ggtctcgcgg tatcattgca gcactggggc cagatggtaa gccctcccgt atcgtagtta
     4801 tctacacgac ggggagtcag gcaactatgg atgaacgaaa tagacagatc gctgagatag
     4861 gtgcctcact gattaagcat tggtaactgt cagaccaagt ttactcatat atactttaga
     4921 ttgatttaaa acttcatttt taatttaaaa ggatctaggt gaagatcctt tttgataatc
     4981 tcatgaccaa aatcccttaa cgtgagtttt cgttccactg agcgtcagac cccgtagaaa
     5041 agatcaaagg atcttcttga gatccttttt ttctgcgcgt aatctgctgc ttgcaaacaa
     5101 aaaaaccacc gctaccagcg gtggtttgtt tgccggatca agagctacca actctttttc
     5161 cgaaggtaac tggcttcagc agagcgcaga taccaaatac tgtccttcta gtgtagccgt
     5221 agttaggcca ccacttcaag aactctgtag caccgcctac atacctcgct ctgctaatcc
     5281 tgttaccagt ggctgctgcc agtggcgata agtcgtgtct taccgggttg gactcaagac
     5341 gatagttacc ggataaggcg cagcggtcgg gctgaacggg gggttcgtgc acacagccca
     5401 gcttggagcg aacgacctac accgaactga gatacctaca gcgtgagcta tgagaaagcg
     5461 ccacgcttcc cgaagggaga aaggcggaca ggtatccggt aagcggcagg gtcggaacag
     5521 gagagcgcac gagggagctt ccagggggaa acgcctggta tctttatagt cctgtcgggt
     5581 ttcgccacct ctgacttgag cgtcgatttt tgtgatgctc gtcagggggg cggagcctat
     5641 ggaaaaacgc cagcaacgcg gcctttttac ggttcctggc cttttgctgg ccttttgctc
     5701 acatgt
//
